Addgene plasmid #137177: Cbh_v5 AAV-ABE N-terminal
Purpose: AAV genome: expresses the N-terminal of v5 AAV-ABE from the Cbh promoter
Depositing lab: David Liu. Depositing organization: Broad Institute. Publication: Cytosine and adenine base editing of the brain, liver, retina, heart and skeletal muscle of mice via adeno-associated viruses. Levy JM, Yeh WH, Pendse N, Davis JR, Hennessey E, Butcher R, Koblan LW, Comander J, Liu Q, Liu DR. Nat Biomed Eng. 2020 Jan;4(1):97-110. doi: 10.1038/s41551-019-0501-5. Epub 2020 Jan 14. PubMed 31937940.
Backbone
  Vector backbone: px601
  Vector type: AAV
Growth in bacteria
  Bacterial resistance: Ampicillin, 100 μg/mL
  Growth temperature: 37°C
  Growth strain: NEB Stable
  Copy number: High Copy
Gene/Insert
  Gene/Insert name: v5 AAV-ABE N-terminal (alt name: JL645)
  gRNA/shRNA sequence: No U6-sgRNA cassette
  Species: Synthetic
  Mutation: Cas9 D10A
  Promoter: Cbh
  Cloning method: Gibson Cloning
Terms and licenses: Academic/Nonprofit Terms; Industry Terms: Not Available to Industry
Depositor comments: Inserts were Gibson-cloned into BshTI/BglII-restricted backbones to avoid ITR PCR.
How to cite: Cbh_v5 AAV-ABE N-terminal was a gift from David Liu (Addgene plasmid # 137177 ; http://n2t.net/addgene:137177 ; RRID:Addgene_137177)
