[The description below was written by a language model from this plasmid's Addgene catalogue record and pLannotate feature annotations shown in this document.]
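Description:
Cbh_v5 AAV-ABE N-terminal is an AAV transfer plasmid built on the px601 backbone that carries the amino-terminal half of a split adenine base editor between two AAV2 inverted terminal repeats. It is propagated in E. coli as a high-copy plasmid through a ColE1/pUC-type origin with ampicillin selection (AmpR). The backbone also retains an f1 origin and remnants of the lac region (lacZα and lacI fragments, lac promoter and operator) that have no role in the payload. The ITRs are the cis elements needed for replication and packaging of the intervening genome into AAV particles. The depositor notes that inserts were Gibson-assembled into restriction-cut backbone so that the ITRs did not have to be PCR-amplified.

Expression is driven by the Cbh promoter, annotated here as a CMV enhancer, chicken β-actin promoter and hybrid CBA/MVM intron. The open reading frame contains two tandem copies of E. coli TadA-derived deaminase sequence, followed by the N-terminal portion of Streptococcus pyogenes Cas9 carrying the D10A mutation, which in a full-length protein gives a nickase. This ends in a segment matching the N-terminal half of a DnaE split intein. Two short WPRE fragments, consistent with a truncated form of this post-transcriptional enhancer, and a bGH polyadenylation signal complete the cassette. No U6-sgRNA cassette is present, so the guide RNA must be supplied from elsewhere. Because a full base editor exceeds AAV packaging capacity, this construct is meant to be co-delivered with a complementary C-terminal half, with intein-mediated protein trans-splicing reconstituting the complete editor in transduced cells. The associated work applied such dual-AAV editors to mouse brain, liver, retina, heart and skeletal muscle.
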