Features (pLannotate 1.2.2; 22 found; start..end, strand, type, name):
    121..278     +  CDS            lacZα (fragment): LacZα fragment of β-galactosidase; lacZ fragment
    283..711     +  rep_origin     f1 ori (sequence partly withheld): f1 bacteriophage origin of replication; arrow indicates direction of (+) strand synthesis
    764..868     +  promoter       AmpR promoter: bla
    869..1729    +  CDS            AmpR: β-lactamase; bla; confers resistance to ampicillin, carbenicillin, and related antibiotics
   1900..2488    +  rep_origin     ori: high-copy-number ColE1/pMB1/pBR322/pUC origin of replication
   2671..2763    +  CDS            lacI (fragment): lac repressor; lacI; The lac repressor binds to the lac operator to inhibit transcription in E. coli. This inhibition can be relieved by adding lactose or isopropyl-β-D-thiogalactopyranoside (IPTG).
   2776..2797    +  protein_bind   CAP binding site: CAP binding activates transcription in the presence of cAMP. E. coli catabolite activator protein
   2812..2842    +  promoter       lac promoter: promoter for the E. coli lac operon
   2850..2866    +  protein_bind   lac operator: The lac repressor binds to the lac operator to inhibit transcription in E. coli. This inhibition can be relieved by adding lactose or isopropyl-β-D-thiogalactopyranoside (IPTG). lac repressor encoded by lacI
   2916..3046    -  repeat_region  AAV2 ITR (fragment): inverted terminal repeat of adeno-associated virus serotype 2 inverted
   3069..3354    +  enhancer       CMV enhancer: human cytomegalovirus immediate early enhancer; contains an 18-bp deletion relative to the standard CMV enhancer
   3356..3633    +  promoter       chicken β-actin promoter: No description available
   3634..3861    +  intron         hybrid intron: hybrid between chicken β-actin (CBA) and minute virus of mice (MMV) introns (Gray et al., 2011)
   3936..4412    +  CDS            tadA: TADA_ECOLI - Also known as yfhC. Experimental evidence at protein level: Swiss-Prot protein existence level 1. Catalyzes the deamination of adenosine to inosine at the wobble position 34 of tRNA(Arg2). Essential for cell viability. From Escherichia coli (strain K12).
   4533..5024    +  CDS            tadA: TADA_ECOLI - Also known as yfhC. Experimental evidence at protein level: Swiss-Prot protein existence level 1. Catalyzes the deamination of adenosine to inosine at the wobble position 34 of tRNA(Arg2). Essential for cell viability. From Escherichia coli (strain K12).
   5124..6725    +  CDS            dCas9(N): N-terminal portion of catalytically inactive Streptococcus pyogenes dCas9 carrying the D10A mutation (Zetsche et al., 2015)
   6726..6842    +  CDS            dCas9(C) (fragment): C-terminal portion of catalytically inactive Streptococcus pyogenes dCas9 carrying the N863A mutation (Zetsche et al., 2015)
   6840..7139    +  CDS            dnaE-N (fragment): DPO3A_SYNY3 - Experimental evidence at protein level: Swiss-Prot protein existence level 1. DNA polymerase III is a complex, multichain enzyme responsible for most of the replicative synthesis in bacteria. This DNA polymerase also exhibits 3' to 5' exonuclease activity. The alpha chain is the DNA polymerase (By similarity). From Synechocystis sp. (strain PCC 6803 / Kazusa).
   7220..7377    +  misc_feature   WPRE (fragment): woodchuck hepatitis virus posttranscriptional regulatory element
   7383..7465    +  misc_feature   WPRE (fragment): woodchuck hepatitis virus posttranscriptional regulatory element
   7469..7693    +  polyA_signal   bGH poly(A) signal: bovine growth hormone polyadenylation signal
   7702..107     +  repeat_region  AAV2 ITR (fragment) (across the origin): inverted terminal repeat of adeno-associated virus serotype 2 inverted
>Addgene plasmid #137177 | Cbh_v5 AAV-ABE N-terminal | addgene full sequence | sequence record 270325 | Addgene NGS Result
CCACTCCCTCTCTGCGCGCTCGCTCGCTCACTGAGGCCGGGCGACCAAAGGTCGCCCGACGCCCGGGCTT
TGCCCGGGCGGCCTCAGTGAGCGAGCGAGCGCGCAGCCTTAATTAACCTAATTCACTGGCCGTCGTTTTA
CAACGTCGTGACTGGGAAAACCCTGGCGTTACCCAACTTAATCGCCTTGCAGCACATCCCCCTTTCGCCA
GCTGGCGTAATAGCGAAGAGGCCCGCACCGATCGCCCTTCCCAACAGTTGCGCAGCCTGAATGGCGAATG
GG
[124 nt withheld, positions 283-406]
C
[91 nt withheld, positions 408-498]
A
[49 nt withheld, positions 500-548]
CCTTTGACGTTGGAGTCCACGTTCTTT
[37 nt withheld, positions 576-612]
ACCCTATCTCGGTCTATTCTTTTGATTTATAAGGGATTTTGCCGATTTCGGCCTATTGGTTAAAAAATGA
GCTGATTTAACAAAAATTTAACGCGAATTTTAACAAAATATTAACGCTTACAATTTAGGTGGCACTTTTC
GGGGAAATGTGCGCGGAACCCCTATTTGTTTATTTTTCTAAATACATTCAAATATGTATCCGCTCATGAG
ACAATAACCCTGATAAATGCTTCAATAATATTGAAAAAGGAAGAGTATGAGTATTCAACATTTCCGTGTC
GCCCTTATTCCCTTTTTTGCGGCATTTTGCCTTCCTGTTTTTGCTCACCCAGAAACGCTGGTGAAAGTAA
AAGATGCTGAAGATCAGTTGGGTGCACGAGTGGGTTACATCGAACTGGATCTCAACAGCGGTAAGATCCT
TGAGAGTTTTCGCCCCGAAGAACGTTTTCCAATGATGAGCACTTTTAAAGTTCTGCTATGTGGCGCGGTA
TTATCCCGTATTGACGCCGGGCAAGAGCAACTCGGTCGCCGCATACACTATTCTCAGAATGACTTGGTTG
AGTACTCACCAGTCACAGAAAAGCATCTTACGGATGGCATGACAGTAAGAGAATTATGCAGTGCTGCCAT
AACCATGAGTGATAACACTGCGGCCAACTTACTTCTGACAACGATCGGAGGACCGAAGGAGCTAACCGCT
TTTTTGCACAACATGGGGGATCATGTAACTCGCCTTGATCGTTGGGAACCGGAGCTGAATGAAGCCATAC
CAAACGACGAGCGTGACACCACGATGCCTGTAGCAATGGCAACAACGTTGCGCAAACTATTAACTGGCGA
ACTACTTACTCTAGCTTCCCGGCAACAATTAATAGACTGGATGGAGGCGGATAAAGTTGCAGGACCACTT
CTGCGCTCGGCCCTTCCGGCTGGCTGGTTTATTGCTGATAAATCTGGAGCCGGTGAGCGTGGGTCTCGCG
GTATCATTGCAGCACTGGGGCCAGATGGTAAGCCCTCCCGTATCGTAGTTATCTACACGACGGGGAGTCA
GGCAACTATGGATGAACGAAATAGACAGATCGCTGAGATAGGTGCCTCACTGATTAAGCATTGGTAACTG
TCAGACCAAGTTTACTCATATATACTTTAGATTGATTTAAAACTTCATTTTTAATTTAAAAGGATCTAGG
TGAAGATCCTTTTTGATAATCTCATGACCAAAATCCCTTAACGTGAGTTTTCGTTCCACTGAGCGTCAGA
CCCCGTAGAAAAGATCAAAGGATCTTCTTGAGATCCTTTTTTTCTGCGCGTAATCTGCTGCTTGCAAACA
AAAAAACCACCGCTACCAGCGGTGGTTTGTTTGCCGGATCAAGAGCTACCAACTCTTTTTCCGAAGGTAA
CTGGCTTCAGCAGAGCGCAGATACCAAATACTGTTCTTCTAGTGTAGCCGTAGTTAGGCCACCACTTCAA
GAACTCTGTAGCACCGCCTACATACCTCGCTCTGCTAATCCTGTTACCAGTGGCTGCTGCCAGTGGCGAT
AAGTCGTGTCTTACCGGGTTGGACTCAAGACGATAGTTACCGGATAAGGCGCAGCGGTCGGGCTGAACGG
GGGGTTCGTGCACACAGCCCAGCTTGGAGCGAACGACCTACACCGAACTGAGATACCTACAGCGTGAGCT
ATGAGAAAGCGCCACGCTTCCCGAAGGGAGAAAGGCGGACAGGTATCCGGTAAGCGGCAGGGTCGGAACA
GGAGAGCGCACGAGGGAGCTTCCAGGGGGAAACGCCTGGTATCTTTATAGTCCTGTCGGGTTTCGCCACC
TCTGACTTGAGCGTCGATTTTTGTGATGCTCGTCAGGGGGGCGGAGCCTATGGAAAAACGCCAGCAACGC
GGCCTTTTTACGGTTCCTGGCCTTTTGCTGGCCTTTTGCTCACATGTTCTTTCCTGCGTTATCCCCTGAT
TCTGTGGATAACCGTATTACCGCCTTTGAGTGAGCTGATACCGCTCGCCGCAGCCGAACGACCGAGCGCA
GCGAGTCAGTGAGCGAGGAAGCGGAAGAGCGCCCAATACGCAAACCGCCTCTCCCCGCGCGTTGGCCGAT
TCATTAATGCAGCTGGCACGACAGGTTTCCCGACTGGAAAGCGGGCAGTGAGCGCAACGCAATTAATGTG
AGTTAGCTCACTCATTAGGCACCCCAGGCTTTACACTTTATGCTTCCGGCTCGTATGTTGTGTGGAATTG
TGAGCGGATAACAATTTCACACAGGAAACAGCTATGACCATGATTACGCCAGATTTAATTAAGGCTGCGC
GCTCGCTCGCTCACTGAGGCCGCCCGGGCAAAGCCCGGGCGTCGGGCGACCTTTGGTCGCCCGGCCTCAG
TGAGCGAGCGAGCGCGCAGAGAGGGAGTGGCCAACTCCATCACTAGGGGTTCCTGCGGCCTCTAGATCAG
GGTACCCGTTACATAACTTACGGTAAATGGCCCGCCTGGCTGACCGCCCAACGACCCCCGCCCATTGACG
TCAATAGTAACGCCAATAGGGACTTTCCATTGACGTCAATGGGTGGAGTATTTACGGTAAACTGCCCACT
TGGCAGTACATCAAGTGTATCATATGCCAAGTACGCCCCCTATTGACGTCAATGACGGTAAATGGCCCGC
CTGGCATTGTGCCCAGTACATGACCTTATGGGACTTTCCTACTTGGCAGTACATCTACGTATTAGTCATC
GCTATTACCATGGTCGAGGTGAGCCCCACGTTCTGCTTCACTCTCCCCATCTCCCCCCCCTCCCCACCCC
CAATTTTGTATTTATTTATTTTTTAATTATTTTGTGCAGCGATGGGGGCGGGGGGGGGGGGGGGGCGCGC
GCCAGGCGGGGCGGGGCGGGGCGAGGGGCGGGGCGGGGCGAGGCGGAGAGGTGCGGCGGCAGCCAATCAG
AGCGGCGCGCTCCGAAAGTTTCCTTTTATGGCGAGGCGGCGGCGGCGGCGGCCCTATAAAAAGCGAAGCG
CGCGGCGGGCGGGAGTCGCTGCGCGCTGCCTTCGCCCCGTGCCCCGCTCCGCCGCCGCCTCGCGCCGCCC
GCCCCGGCTCTGACTGACCGCGTTACTCCCACAGGTGAGCGGGCGGGACGGCCCTTCTCCTCCGGGCTGT
AATTAGCTGAGCAAGAGGTAAGGGTTTAAGGGATGGTTGGTTGGTGGGGTATTAATGTTTAATTACCTGG
AGCACCTGCCTGAAATCACTTTTTTTCAGGTTGGACCGGTGCCACCATGAAACGGACAGCCGACGGAAGC
GAGTTCGAGTCACCAAAGAAGAAGCGGAAAGTCTCTGAAGTCGAGTTTAGCCACGAGTATTGGATGAGGC
ACGCACTGACCCTGGCAAAGCGAGCATGGGATGAAAGAGAAGTCCCCGTGGGCGCCGTGCTGGTGCACAA
CAATAGAGTGATCGGAGAGGGATGGAACAGGCCAATCGGCCGCCACGACCCTACCGCACACGCAGAGATC
ATGGCACTGAGGCAGGGAGGCCTGGTCATGCAGAATTACCGCCTGATCGATGCCACCCTGTATGTGACAC
TGGAGCCATGCGTGATGTGCGCAGGAGCAATGATCCACAGCAGGATCGGAAGAGTGGTGTTCGGAGCACG
GGACGCCAAGACCGGCGCAGCAGGCTCCCTGATGGATGTGCTGCACCACCCCGGCATGAACCACCGGGTG
GAGATCACAGAGGGAATCCTGGCAGACGAGTGCGCCGCCCTGCTGAGCGATTTCTTTAGAATGCGGAGAC
AGGAGATCAAGGCCCAGAAGAAGGCACAGAGCTCCACCGACTCTGGAGGATCTAGCGGAGGATCCTCTGG
AAGCGAGACACCAGGCACAAGCGAGTCCGCCACACCAGAGAGCTCCGGCGGCTCCTCCGGAGGATCCTCT
GAGGTGGAGTTTTCCCACGAGTACTGGATGAGACATGCCCTGACCCTGGCCAAGAGGGCACGCGATGAGA
GGGAGGTGCCTGTGGGAGCCGTGCTGGTGCTGAACAATAGAGTGATCGGCGAGGGCTGGAACAGAGCCAT
CGGCCTGCACGACCCAACAGCCCATGCCGAAATTATGGCCCTGAGACAGGGCGGCCTGGTCATGCAGAAC
TACAGACTGATTGACGCCACCCTGTACGTGACATTCGAGCCTTGCGTGATGTGCGCCGGCGCCATGATCC
ACTCTAGGATCGGCCGCGTGGTGTTTGGCGTGAGGAACGCAAAAACCGGCGCCGCAGGCTCCCTGATGGA
CGTGCTGCACTACCCCGGCATGAATCACCGCGTCGAAATTACCGAGGGAATCCTGGCAGATGAATGTGCC
GCCCTGCTGTGCTATTTCTTTCGGATGCCTAGACAGGTGTTCAATGCTCAGAAGAAGGCCCAGAGCTCCA
CCGACTCCGGAGGATCTAGCGGAGGCTCCTCTGGCTCTGAGACACCTGGCACAAGCGAGAGCGCAACACC
TGAAAGCAGCGGGGGCAGCAGCGGGGGGTCAGACAAGAAGTACAGCATCGGCCTGGCCATCGGCACCAAC
TCTGTGGGCTGGGCCGTGATCACCGACGAGTACAAGGTGCCCAGCAAGAAATTCAAGGTGCTGGGCAACA
CCGACCGGCACAGCATCAAGAAGAACCTGATCGGAGCCCTGCTGTTCGACAGCGGCGAAACAGCCGAGGC
CACCCGGCTGAAGAGAACCGCCAGAAGAAGATACACCAGACGGAAGAACCGGATCTGCTATCTGCAAGAG
ATCTTCAGCAACGAGATGGCCAAGGTGGACGACAGCTTCTTCCACAGACTGGAAGAGTCCTTCCTGGTGG
AAGAGGATAAGAAGCACGAGCGGCACCCCATCTTCGGCAACATCGTGGACGAGGTGGCCTACCACGAGAA
GTACCCCACCATCTACCACCTGAGAAAGAAACTGGTGGACAGCACCGACAAGGCCGACCTGCGGCTGATC
TATCTGGCCCTGGCCCACATGATCAAGTTCCGGGGCCACTTCCTGATCGAGGGCGACCTGAACCCCGACA
ACAGCGACGTGGACAAGCTGTTCATCCAGCTGGTGCAGACCTACAACCAGCTGTTCGAGGAAAACCCCAT
CAACGCCAGCGGCGTGGACGCCAAGGCCATCCTGTCTGCCAGACTGAGCAAGAGCAGACGGCTGGAAAAT
CTGATCGCCCAGCTGCCCGGCGAGAAGAAGAATGGCCTGTTCGGAAACCTGATTGCCCTGAGCCTGGGCC
TGACCCCCAACTTCAAGAGCAACTTCGACCTGGCCGAGGATGCCAAACTGCAGCTGAGCAAGGACACCTA
CGACGACGACCTGGACAACCTGCTGGCCCAGATCGGCGACCAGTACGCCGACCTGTTTCTGGCCGCCAAG
AACCTGTCCGACGCCATCCTGCTGAGCGACATCCTGAGAGTGAACACCGAGATCACCAAGGCCCCCCTGA
GCGCCTCTATGATCAAGAGATACGACGAGCACCACCAGGACCTGACCCTGCTGAAAGCTCTCGTGCGGCA
GCAGCTGCCTGAGAAGTACAAAGAGATTTTCTTCGACCAGAGCAAGAACGGCTACGCCGGCTACATTGAC
GGCGGAGCCAGCCAGGAAGAGTTCTACAAGTTCATCAAGCCCATCCTGGAAAAGATGGACGGCACCGAGG
AACTGCTCGTGAAGCTGAACAGAGAGGACCTGCTGCGGAAGCAGCGGACCTTCGACAACGGCAGCATCCC
CCACCAGATCCACCTGGGAGAGCTGCACGCCATTCTGCGGCGGCAGGAAGATTTTTACCCATTCCTGAAG
GACAACCGGGAAAAGATCGAGAAGATCCTGACCTTCCGCATCCCCTACTACGTGGGCCCTCTGGCCAGGG
GAAACAGCAGATTCGCCTGGATGACCAGAAAGAGCGAGGAAACCATCACCCCCTGGAACTTCGAGGAAGT
GGTGGACAAGGGCGCTTCCGCCCAGAGCTTCATCGAGCGGATGACCAACTTCGATAAGAACCTGCCCAAC
GAGAAGGTGCTGCCCAAGCACAGCCTGCTGTACGAGTACTTCACCGTGTATAACGAGCTGACCAAAGTGA
AATACGTGACCGAGGGAATGAGAAAGCCCGCCTTCCTGAGCGGCGAGCAGAAAAAGGCCATCGTGGACCT
GCTGTTCAAGACCAACCGGAAAGTGACCGTGAAGCAGCTGAAAGAGGACTACTTCAAGAAAATCGAGTGC
CTGTCCTACGAGACAGAGATCCTGACAGTGGAGTATGGCCTGCTGCCAATCGGCAAGATCGTGGAGAAGA
GGATCGAGTGTACCGTGTACTCTGTGGATAACAATGGCAACATCTATACACAGCCCGTGGCACAGTGGCA
CGATAGGGGAGAGCAGGAGGTGTTCGAGTATTGCCTGGAGGACGGCAGCCTGATCAGGGCAACCAAGGAC
CACAAGTTCATGACAGTGGATGGCCAGATGCTGCCCATCGACGAGATTTTCGAGCGGGAGCTGGACCTGA
TGAGAGTGGATAACCTGCCTAATAGCGGAGGCAGTAAAAGAACAGCAGACGGGAGTGAGTTTGAGCCCAA
GAAAAAGAGAAAGGTGTAAGATCTGATAATCAACCTCTGGATTACAAAATTTGTGAAAGATTGACTGGTA
TTCTTAACTATGTTGCTCCTTTTACGCTATGTGGATACGCTGCTTTAATGCCTTTGTATCATGCTATTGC
TTCCCGTATGGCTTTCATTTTCTCCTCCTTGTATAAATCCTGGTTAGTTCTTGCCACGGCGGAACTCATC
GCCGCCTGCCTTGCCCGCTGCTGGACAGGGGCTCGGCTGTTGGGCACTGACAATTCCGTGGTGCGACTGT
GCCTTCTAGTTGCCAGCCATCTGTTGTTTGCCCCTCCCCCGTGCCTTCCTTGACCCTGGAAGGTGCCACT
CCCACTGTCCTTTCCTAATAAAATGAGGAAATTGCATCGCATTGTCTGAGTAGGTGTCATTCTATTCTGG
GGGGTGGGGTGGGGCAGGACAGCAAGGGGGAGGATTGGGAAGACAATAGCAGGCATGCTGGGGATGCGGT
GGGCTCTATGGGCGGCCGCAGGAACCCCTAGTGATGGAGTTGG
